Addgene plasmid #67350: pDSHA-ARF4-Myc
Purpose: Mammalian expression of hArf4 with C-term Myc tag
Depositing lab: Richard Kahn. Depositing organization: Emory University. Publication: Tool box: Plasmids for the expression or knockdown of human ARF Family GTPases (ARF/ARL/SAR) and their co-expression in bacteria with N-myristoyltransferases. Kerr SC, Kahn RA. Cell Logist. 2015 Sep 21;5(3):e1090523. doi: 10.1080/21592799.2015.1090523. eCollection 2015 Jul-Sep. PubMed 27057421.
Backbone
  Vector backbone: pDS_Myc-X
  Vector type: Mammalian Expression
  Selectable markers: Neomycin (select with G418)
Growth in bacteria
  Bacterial resistance: Kanamycin, 50 μg/mL
  Growth temperature: 37°C
  Growth strain: DH5alpha
  Copy number: High Copy
Gene/Insert
  Gene/Insert name: ARF4 (alt name: pRK3n-Myc)
  Species: H. sapiens (human)
  Mutation: V53A, L123P and M134I mutations were unintended PCR-generated artifacts
  Entrez Gene: ARF4 (a.k.a. ARF2)
  Promoter: CMV
  Tag / fusion protein: Myc (C terminal on backbone)
  Cloning method: Gateway Cloning
  Sequencing primers: 5′ CMV-F; 3′ T7
Terms and licenses: Academic/Nonprofit Terms; Industry Terms: Not Available to Industry
Depositor comments: Please note that this plasmid contains the V53A, L123P and M134I mutations in ARF4 from the parent vector pDONR221-ARF4-no stop (Addgene plasmid # 67311). These mutations were unintentionally introduced during PCR.
How to cite: pDSHA-ARF4-Myc was a gift from Richard Kahn (Addgene plasmid # 67350 ; http://n2t.net/addgene:67350 ; RRID:Addgene_67350)
