[The description below was written by a language model from this plasmid's Addgene catalogue record.]
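Description:
pDSHA-ARF4-Myc is a mammalian expression plasmid built on the pDS_Myc-X backbone for producing human ARF4, a member of the ARF family of small regulatory GTPases, with a C-terminal Myc epitope tag. The ARF4 coding sequence was introduced by Gateway recombination from a donor clone lacking a stop codon, so that translation reads through into the Myc tag supplied by the backbone. Expression is driven by the CMV promoter, a strong constitutive promoter in most mammalian cell lines. The plasmid is maintained in E. coli as a high-copy vector under kanamycin selection, and it carries a neomycin resistance marker that allows G418 selection of stably transfected mammalian cells. No feature table is provided, so the origin of replication, polyadenylation signal and other backbone elements are not stated in the record. The name contains "HA", but the only tag recorded is Myc.

The ARF4 insert is not wild type. It carries three amino-acid substitutions, V53A, L123P and M134I, which were unintended PCR artifacts inherited from the parental Gateway entry clone. Their effect on ARF4 folding, nucleotide binding or function is not described in the record, so results obtained with this construct should be interpreted with that in mind.

The plasmid belongs to a toolbox collection of vectors for expressing or knocking down human ARF, ARL and SAR family GTPases. Its intended use is transient or stable expression of Myc-tagged ARF4 in mammalian cells. The epitope tag would allow detection by immunoblotting, immunofluorescence or immunoprecipitation with anti-Myc antibodies.
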