>Addgene plasmid #67350 | pDSHA-ARF4-Myc | addgene partial sequence | sequence record 119372 | T7 5'-TAATACGACTCACTATAGGG-3'
ATTAAGGTACCGGGCCCTACAGATCCTCTTCAGAGATGAGTTTCTGCTCCATCTCGAATCGAACCACTTT
GTACAAGAAAGCTGGGTCACGTTTTGAAAGCTCATTTGACAGCCAGTCAAGTCCTTCATACAGACCAGTT
CCTTGTGTTGCACAAGTGGCTTGAACATACCATGTTCTGTTACGAAGAGACTGAAGCCCTAGTTTATCTG
TCATTTCACTGATGGCAATAGCATTTGGCAAATCCTGTTTGTTTGCAAAAGGTAGCAGCACTGCATCTCT
CAATTCATCTACCAGAAGCATTTTCTGCAGCTCATCTGCTACTTCCTGAATTCTTTCACGATCGTTGCTA
TCTACCACAAAAATAAGACCCTGGGTATTCTGGAAGTAATGCTTCCAGAGAGGCCTAATTCTATCTTGAC
CACCAACATCCCATACTGTGAAACAAATGTTCTTATATTCTACTGTTTCCGCATTAAAACCAATGGTAGG
AATGGTGGTGACTATCTCCCCTAACTTCAGTTTATACAGAATGGTTGTCTTGCCAGCAGCATCCAATCCA
ACCATCAAAATGCGCATCTGCTTCTTGCCAAATAGTCGGGAGAAGAGGGAGGAGATAGTGAGGCCCATGG
TTCTATCTCCTTCTAAGCCTGCTTTTTTGTACAAACTTGTTTGATTCGAGTGTCGACGGTATCGATAAGC
TTGATATCGAATTCCTGCAGCCCGGGGGATCCGCCCGGGCTAGAGCGGCCGCCACCGCGGTGGAGCTCCA
GCTTTTGTTCCCTTTAGTGAGGGTTAATTTCGAGCTTGGCGTAATCGCTAGCGGATCTGACGGTTCACTA
AACCAGCTCTGCTTATATAGACCTCCCACCGTACACGCCTACCGCCCATTTGCGTCAATGGGGGCGGAGT
TGTTACGACATTTTGGAAAGTCCCGTTGATTTTGGTGCCAAAACAAACTCCCATTGACGTCA
